>Addgene plasmid #38857 | ME1 | depositor partial sequence | sequence record 48915 | ME1 sequence 1753 bps
ATGCACCATCATCATCATCATTCTTCTGGTGTAGATCTGGGTACCGAGAACCTGTACTTCCAATCCATGC
AGCGCGGCTACCTGCTGACACGGAACCCTCACCTCAACAAGGACTTGGCCTTTACCCTGGAAGAGAGACA
GCAATTGAACATTCATGGATTGTTGCCACCTTCCTTCAACAGTCAGGAGATCCAGGTTCTTAGAGTAGTA
AAAAATTTCGAGCATCTGAACTCTGACTTTGACAGGTATCTTCTCTTAATGGATCTCCAAGATAGAAATG
AAAAACTCTTTTATAGAGTGCTGACATCTGACATTGAGAAATTCATGCCTATTGTTTATACTCCCACTGT
GGGTCTGGCTTGCCAACAATATAGTTTGGTGTTTCGGAAGCCAAGAGGTCTCTTTATTACTATCCACGAT
CGAGGGCATATTGCTTCAGTTCTCAATGCATGGCCAGAAGATGTCATCAAGGCCATTGTGGTGACTGATG
GAGAGCGTATTCTTGGCTTGGGAGACCTTGGCTGTAATGGAATGGGCATCCCTGTGGGTAAATTGGCTCT
ATATACAGCTTGCGGAGGGATGAATCCTCAAGAATGTCTGCCTGTCATTCTGGATGTGGGAACCGAAAAT
GAGGAGTTACTTAAAGATCCACTCTACATTGGACTACGGCAGAGAAGAGTAAGAGGTTCTGAATATGATG
ATTTTTTGGACGAATTCATGGAGGCAGTTTCTTCCAAGTATGGCATGAATTGCCTTATTCAGTTTGAAGA
TTTTGCCAATGTGAATGCATTTCGTCTCCTGAACAAGTATCGAAACCAGTATTGCACATTCAATGATGAT
ATTCAAGGAACAGCATCTGTTGCAGTTGCAGGTCTCCTTGCAGCTCTTCGAATAACCAAGAACAAACTGT
CTGATCAAACAATACTATTCCAAGGAGCTGGAGAGGCTGCCCTAGGGATTGCACACCTGATTGTGATGGC
CTTGGAAAAAGAAGGTTTACCAAAAGAGAAAGCCATCAAAAAGATATGGCTGGTTGATTCAAAAGGATTA
ATAGTTAAGGGACGTGCTTCCTTAACACAAGAGAAAGAGAAGTTTGCCCATGAACATGAAGAAATGAAGA
ACCTAGAAGCCATTGTTCAAGAAATAAAACCAACTGCCCTCATAGGAGTTGCTGCAATTGGTGGTGCATT
CTCAGAACAAATTCTCAAAGATATGGCTGCCTTCAATGAACGGCCTATTATTTTTGCTTTGAGTAATCCA
ACTAGCAAAGCAGAATGTTCTGCAGAGCAGTGCTACAAAATAACCAAGGGACGTGCAATTTTTGCCAGTG
GCAGTCCTTTTGATCCAGTCACTCTTCCAAATGGACAGACCCTATATCCTGGCCAAGGCAACAATTCCTA
TGTGTTCCCTGGAGTTGCTCTTGGTGTTGTGGCGTGTGGATTGAGGCAGATCACAGATAATATTTTCCTC
ACTACTGCTGAGGTTATAGCTCAGCAAGTGTCAGATAAACACTTGGAAGAGGGTCGGCTTTATCCTCCTT
TGAATACCATTAGAGATGTTTCTCTGAAAATTGCAGAAAAGATTGTGAAAGATGCATACCAAGAAAAGAC
AGCCACAGTTTATCCTGAACCGCAAAACAAAGAAGCATTTGTCCGCTCCCAGATGTATAGTACTGATTAT
GACCAGATTCTACCTGATTGTTATTCTTGGCCTGAAGAGGTGCAGTGACAGTAAAGGTGGATACGGATCC
GAA
