>Addgene plasmid #38857 | ME1 | addgene partial sequence | sequence record 50463 | T7 5'-TAATACGACTCACTATAGGG-3'
ATTTTGTTTACTTTAAGAAGGAGATATACATATGCACCATCATCATCATCATTCTTCTGGTGTAGATCTG
GGTACCGAGAACCTGTACTTCCAATCCATGCAGCGCGGCTACCTGCTGACACGGAACCCTCACCTCAACA
AGGACTTGGCCTTTACCCTGGAAGAGAGACAGCAATTGAACATTCATGGATTGTTGCCACCTTCCTTCAA
CAGTCAGGAGATCCAGGTTCTTAGAGTAGTAAAAAATTTCGAGCATCTGAACTCTGACTTTGACAGGTAT
CTTCTCTTAATGGATCTCCAAGATAGAAATGAAAAACTCTTTTATAGAGTGCTGACATCTGACATTGAGA
AATTCATGCCTATTGTTTATACTCCCACTGTGGGTCTGGCTTGCCAACAATATAGTTTGGTGTTTCGGAA
GCCAAGAGGTCTCTTTATTACTATCCACGATCGAGGGCATATTGCTTCAGTTCTCAATGCATGGCCAGAA
GATGTCATCAAGGCCATTGTGGTGACTGATGGAGAGCGTATTCTTGGCTTGGGAGACCTTGGCTGTAATG
GAATGGGCATCCCTGTGGGTAAATTGGCTCTATATACAGCTTGCGGAGGGATGAATCCTCAAGAATGTCT
GCCTGTCATTCTGGATGTGGGAACCGAAAATGAGGAGTTACTTAAAGATCCACTCTACATTGGACTACGG
CAGAGAAGAGTAAGAGGTTCTGAATATGATGATTTTTTGGACGAATTCATGGAGGCAGTTTCTTCCAAGT
ATGGCATGAATTGCCTTATTCAGTTTGAAGATTTTGCCAATGTGAATGC
