>Addgene plasmid #38857 | ME1 | addgene partial sequence | sequence record 50464 | T7_term
GGGCTTGTAGCAGCCGGATCTCAGTGGTGGTGGTGGTGGTGCTCGAGTGCGGCCGCAAGCTTGTCGACGG
AGCTCGAATTCGGATCCGTATCCACCTTTACTGTCACTGCACCTCTTCAGGCCAAGAATAACAATCAGGT
AGAATCTGGTCATAATCAGTACTATACATCTGGGAGCGGACAAATGCTTCTTTGTTTTGCGGTTCAGGAT
AAACTGTGGCTGTCTTTTCTTGGTATGCATCTTTCACAATCTTTTCTGCAATTTTCAGAGAAACATCTCT
AATGGTATTCAAAGGAGGATAAAGCCGACCCTCTTCCAAGTGTTTATCTGACACTTGCTGAGCTATAACC
TCAGCAGTAGTGAGGAAAATATTATCTGTGATCTGCCTCAATCCACACGCCACAACACCAAGAGCAACTC
CAGGGAACACATAGGAATTGTTGCCTTGGCCAGGATATAGGGTCTGTCCATTTGGAAGAGTGACTGGATC
AAAAGGACTGCCACTGGCAAAAATTGCACGTCCCTTGGTTATTTTGTAGCACTGCTCTGCAGAACATTCT
GCTTTGCTAGTTGGATTACTCAAAGCAAAAATAATAGGCCGTTCATTGAAGGCAGCCATATCTTTGAGAA
TTTGTTCTGAGAATGCACCACCAATTGCAGCAACTCCTATGAGGGCAGTTGGTTTTATTTCTTGAACAAT
GGCTTCTAGGTTCTTCATTTCTTCATGTTCATGGGCAAACTTCTCTTTCTCTTGTGTTAAGGAAGCACGT
CCCTTAACTATTAATCCTTTTGAATCAACCAGCCATATCTTTTTGATGGCTTTCTCTTTTGGTAAACCTT
CTTTTTCC
