[The description below was written by a language model from this plasmid's Addgene catalogue record.]
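Description:
ME1 is a bacterial expression plasmid built on the pNIC28-Bsa4 backbone from the SGC, a vector designed for ligation-independent cloning of targets destined for recombinant protein production. It is propagated in E. coli under kanamycin selection and is recorded as low copy. No feature table accompanies the entry, so the origin of replication and the promoter are not explicitly stated; the listed sequencing primers (T7 forward and T7 terminator reverse) indicate that the insert sits between T7 promoter and terminator elements, which would imply expression in a host supplying T7 RNA polymerase.

The insert is human ME1, encoding cytosolic NADP(+)-dependent malic enzyme 1, which catalyses the oxidative decarboxylation of malate to pyruvate with generation of NADPH. The cloned fragment is about 1.75 kb, and the record cautions that it may not represent the full open reading frame, as is common for constructs whose boundaries were chosen to favour soluble, crystallisable protein. The protein is fused at its N terminus to a histidine tag followed by a TEV protease cleavage site, allowing capture by immobilised metal affinity chromatography and subsequent removal of the tag to leave near-native protein.

The stated purpose is bacterial expression for structure determination, and the entry links the construct to a deposited crystal structure of the enzyme. It is therefore suited to producing purified human ME1 for crystallography and, by extension, for biochemical or biophysical work requiring recombinant enzyme.
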