Addgene plasmid #38857: ME1
Purpose: Bacterial expression for structure determination; may not be full ORF
Depositing lab: Nicola Burgess-Brown. Depositing organization: University of Oxford.
Backbone
  Vector backbone: pNIC28-Bsa4
  Backbone manufacturer: SGC
  Vector type: Bacterial Expression
Growth in bacteria
  Bacterial resistance: Kanamycin, 50 μg/mL
  Growth temperature: 37°C
  Growth strain: Mach1
  Copy number: Low Copy
Gene/Insert
  Gene/Insert name: ME1 (alt names: malic enzyme 1, NADP(+)-dependent, cytosolic; PDB:2AW5)
  Species: H. sapiens (human)
  Insert size (bp): 1753
  Entrez Gene: ME1 (a.k.a. BOS_9529)
  Tag / fusion protein: His Tev (N terminal on insert)
  Cloning method: Ligation Independent Cloning
  Sequencing primers: 5′ T7; 3′ T7-term
Terms and licenses: Academic/Nonprofit Terms; Industry Terms: Not Available to Industry
How to cite: ME1 was a gift from Nicola Burgess-Brown (Addgene plasmid # 38857 ; http://n2t.net/addgene:38857 ; RRID:Addgene_38857)
